>Addgene plasmid #247375 | p16-mCherry-CYRI-A | addgene full sequence | sequence record 496433 | Addgene NGS Result
GAAGATCCTTTGATCTTTTCTACGGGGTCTGACGCTCAGTGGAACGAAAACTCACGTTAAGGGATTTTGG
TCATGAGATTATCAAAAAGGATCTTCACCTAGATCCTTTTAAATTAAAAATGAAGTTTTAAATCAATCTA
AAGTATATATGAGTAAACTTGGTCTGACAGTTACCAATGCTTAATCAGTGAGGCACCTATCTCAGCGATC
TGTCTATTTCGTTCATCCATAGTTGCCTGACTCCCCGTCGTGTAGATAACTACGATACGGGAGGGCTTAC
CATCTGGCCCCAGTGCTGCAATGATACCGCGAGACCCACGCTCACCGGCTCCAGATTTATCAGCAATAAA
CCAGCCAGCCGGAAGGGCCGAGCGCAGAAGTGGTCCTGCAACTTTATCCGCCTCCATCCAGTCTATTAAT
TGTTGCCGGGAAGCTAGAGTAAGTAGTTCGCCAGTTAATAGTTTGCGCAACGTTGTTGCCATTGCTACAG
GCATCGTGGTGTCACGCTCGTCGTTTGGTATGGCTTCATTCAGCTCCGGTTCCCAACGATCAAGGCGAGT
TACATGATCCCCCATGTTGTGCAAAAAAGCGGTTAGCTCCTTCGGTCCTCCGATCGTTGTCAGAAGTAAG
TTGGCCGCAGTGTTATCACTCATGGTTATGGCAGCACTGCATAATTCTCTTACTGTCATGCCATCCGTAA
GATGCTTTTCTGTGACTGGTGAGTACTCAACCAAGTCATTCTGAGAATAGTGTATGCGGCGACCGAGTTG
CTCTTGCCCGGCGTCAATACGGGATAATACCGCGCCACATAGCAGAACTTTAAAAGTGCTCATCATTGGA
AAACGTTCTTCGGGGCGAAAACTCTCAAGGATCTTACCGCTGTTGAGATCCAGTTCGATGTAACCCACTC
GTGCACCCAACTGATCTTCAGCATCTTTTACTTTCACCAGCGTTTCTGGGTGAGCAAAAACAGGAAGGCA
AAATGCCGCAAAAAAGGGAATAAGGGCGACACGGAAATGTTGAATACTCATACTCTTCCTTTTTCAATAT
TATTGAAGCATTTATCAGGGTTATTGTCTCATGAGCGGATACATATTTGAATGTATTTAGAAAAATAAAC
AAATAGGGGTTCCGCGCACATTTCCCCGAAAAGTGCCACCTGACGTCGACGGATCGGGAGATCTCCCGAT
CCCCTATGGTGCACTCTCAGTACAATCTGCTCTGATGCCGCATAGTTAAGCCAGTATCTGCTCCCTGCTT
GTGTGTTGGAGGTCGCTGAGTAGTGCGCGAGCAAAATTTAAGCTACAACAAGGCAAGGCTTGACCGACAA
TTGCATGAAGAATCTGCTTAGGGTTAGGCGTTTTGCGCTGCTTCGCGATGTACGGGCCAGATATACGCGT
TGACATTGATTATTGACTAGTTATTAATAGTAATCAATTACGGGGTCATTAGTTCATAGCCCATATATGG
AGTTCCGCGTTACATAACTTACGGTAAATGGCCCGCCTGGCTGACCGCCCAACGACCCCCGCCCATTGAC
GTCAATAATGACGTATGTTCCCATAGTAACGCCAATAGGGACTTTCCATTGACGTCAATGGGTGGAGTAT
TTACGGTAAACTGCCCACTTGGCAGTACATCAAGTGTATCATATGCCAAGTACGCCCCCTATTGACGTCA
ATGACGGTAAATGGCCCGCCTGGCATTATGCCCAGTACATGACCTTATGGGACTTTCCTACTTGGCAGTA
CATCTACGTATTAGTCATCGCTATTACCATGGTGATGCGGTTTTGGCAGTACATCAATGGGCGTGGATAG
CGGTTTGACTCACGGGGATTTCCAAGTCTCCACCCCATTGACGTCAATGGGAGTTTGTTTTGGCACCAAA
ATCAACGGGACTTTCCAAAATGTCGTAACAACTCCGCCCCATTGACGCAAATGGGCGGTAGGCGTGTACG
GTGGGAGGTCTATATAAGCAGAGCTCTCTGGCTAACTAGAGAACCCACTGCTTACTGGCTTATCGAAATT
AATACGACTCACTATAGGGAGACCCAAGCTGGCTAGCGCCACCATGGGAAACTTGCTCAAAGTCCTGACC
CGGGAAATTGAGAATTATCCAAAGCTTGTGAGCAAGGGCGAGGAGGATAACATGGCCATCATCAAGGAGT
TCATGCGCTTCAAGGTGCACATGGAGGGCTCCGTGAACGGCCACGAGTTCGAGATCGAGGGCGAGGGCGA
GGGCCGCCCCTACGAGGGCACCCAGACCGCCAAGCTGAAGGTGACCAAGGGTGGCCCCCTGCCCTTCGCC
TGGGACATCCTGTCCCCTCAGTTCATGTACGGCTCCAAGGCCTACGTGAAGCACCCCGCCGACATCCCCG
ACTACTTGAAGCTGTCCTTCCCCGAGGGCTTCAAGTGGGAGCGCGTGATGAACTTCGAGGACGGCGGCGT
GGTGACCGTGACCCAGGACTCCTCCCTGCAGGACGGCGAGTTCATCTACAAGGTGAAGCTGCGCGGCACC
AACTTCCCCTCCGACGGCCCCGTAATGCAGAAGAAGACCATGGGCTGGGAGGCCTCCTCCGAGCGGATGT
ACCCCGAGGACGGCGCCCTGAAGGGCGAGATCAAGCAGAGGCTGAAGCTGAAGGACGGCGGCCACTACGA
CGCTGAGGTCAAGACCACCTACAAGGCCAAGAAGCCCGTGCAGCTGCCCGGCGCCTACAACGTCAACATC
AAGTTGGACATCACCTCCCACAACGAGGACTACACCATCGTGGAACAGTACGAACGCGCCGAGGGCCGCC
ACTCCACCGGCGGCATGGACGAGCTGTACAAGGGATCCCACTTCTTCCTGGATTTTGAAAATGCACAGCC
TACAGAAGGAGAGCGAGAGATATGGAACCAGATCAGTGCTGTCCTCCAGGATTCTGAGAGCATCCTCACA
GACTTACAGGCTTACAAAGGGGCAGGACCAGAGATCCGAGATGCAATTCAAAATCCCAATGACATTCAAC
TTCAGGAGAAGGCTTGGAATGCAGTGTGTCCTCTGGTGGTGAGGCTGAAGAGGTTTTACGAATTCTCCAT
CCGTCTTGAAAAAGCACTTCAGAGTTTATTGGAATCTCTGACGTGTCCACCCTATACACCAACCCAGCAC
CTGGAACGGGAGCAAGCCCTCGCAAAGGAATTTGCAGAAATCTTACATTTTACCCTTCGATTCGATGAGC
TGAAGATGAGGAACCCCGCTATTCAGAATGACTTCAGTTACTATCGAAGAACAATAAGTCGTAACCGTAT
CAACAACATGCATCTAGACATTGAGAATGAAGTTAATAATGAGATGGCCAATCGAATGTCCCTCTTCTAT
GCAGAAGCCACACCGATGTTGAAGACTCTTAGCAATGCCACAATGCACTTTGTCTCCGAAAATAAAACCC
TGCCAATAGAGAATACCACGGACTGCCTCAGTACGATGACAAGCGTCTGTAAAGTCATGCTGGAGACACC
GGAGTACAGGAGCAGGTTTACAAGCGAGGAGACACTGATGTTTTGCATGAGGGTGATGGTGGGCGTCATC
ATCCTCTATGACCACGTGCACCCCGTGGGAGCTTTCTGCAAAACATCCAAGATTGATATGAAAGGCTGCA
TAAAGGTGTTGAAGGAACAGGCCCCAGACAGTGTGGAAGGGCTCCTGAATGCTCTCAGGTTCACCACAAA
GCACTTGAATGATGAATCGACTTCCAAACAGATTCGAGCGATGCTTCAGTAACTCGAGTCTAGAGGGCCC
GTTTAAACCCGCTGATCAGCCTCGACTGTGCCTTCTAGTTGCCAGCCATCTGTTGTTTGCCCCTCCCCCG
TGCCTTCCTTGACCCTGGAAGGTGCCACTCCCACTGTCCTTTCCTAATAAAATGAGGAAATTGCATCGCA
TTGTCTGAGTAGGTGTCATTCTATTCTGGGGGGTGGGGTGGGGCAGGACAGCAAGGGGGAGGATTGGGAA
GACAATAGCAGGCATGCTGGGGATGCGGTGGGCTCTATGGCTTCTGAGGCGGAAAGAACCAGCTGGGGCT
CTAGGGGGTATCCCC
[124 nt withheld, positions 4076-4199]
C
[91 nt withheld, positions 4201-4291]
A
[49 nt withheld, positions 4293-4341]
CCTTTGACGTTGGAGTCCACGTTCTTT
[37 nt withheld, positions 4369-4405]
ACCCTATCTCGGTCTATTCTTTTGATTTATAAGGGATTTTGCCGATTTCGGCCTATTGGTTAAAAAATGA
GCTGATTTAACAAAAATTTAACGCGAATTAATTCTGTGGAATGTGTGTCAGTTAGGGTGTGGAAAGTCCC
CAGGCTCCCCAGCAGGCAGAAGTATGCAAAGCATGCATCTCAATTAGTCAGCAACCAGGTGTGGAAAGTC
CCCAGGCTCCCCAGCAGGCAGAAGTATGCAAAGCATGCATCTCAATTAGTCAGCAACCATAGTCCCGCCC
CTAACTCCGCCCATCCCGCCCCTAACTCCGCCCAGTTCCGCCCATTCTCCGCCCCATGGCTGACTAATTT
TTTTTATTTATGCAGAGGCCGAGGCCGCCTCTGCCTCTGAGCTATTCCAGAAGTAGTGAGGAGGCTTTTT
TGGAGGCCTAGGCTTTTGCAAAAAGCTCCCGGGAGCTTGTATATCCATTTTCGGATCTGATCAAGAGACA
GGATGAGGATCGTTTCGCATGATTGAACAAGATGGATTGCACGCAGGTTCTCCGGCCGCTTGGGTGGAGA
GGCTATTCGGCTATGACTGGGCACAACAGACAATCGGCTGCTCTGATGCCGCCGTGTTCCGGCTGTCAGC
GCAGGGGCGCCCGGTTCTTTTTGTCAAGACCGACCTGTCCGGTGCCCTGAATGAACTGCAGGACGAGGCA
GCGCGGCTATCGTGGCTGGCCACGACGGGCGTTCCTTGCGCAGCTGTGCTCGACGTTGTCACTGAAGCGG
GAAGGGACTGGCTGCTATTGGGCGAAGTGCCGGGGCAGGATCTCCTGTCATCTCACCTTGCTCCTGCCGA
GAAAGTATCCATCATGGCTGATGCAATGCGGCGGCTGCATACGCTTGATCCGGCTACCTGCCCATTCGAC
CACCAAGCGAAACATCGCATCGAGCGAGCACGTACTCGGATGGAAGCCGGTCTTGTCGATCAGGATGATC
TGGACGAAGAGCATCAGGGGCTCGCGCCAGCCGAACTGTTCGCCAGGCTCAAGGCGCGCATGCCCGACGG
CGAGGATCTCGTCGTGACCCATGGCGATGCCTGCTTGCCGAATATCATGGTGGAAAATGGCCGCTTTTCT
GGATTCATCGACTGTGGCCGGCTGGGTGTGGCGGACCGCTATCAGGACATAGCGTTGGCTACCCGTGATA
TTGCTGAAGAGCTTGGCGGCGAATGGGCTGACCGCTTCCTCGTGCTTTACGGTATCGCCGCTCCCGATTC
GCAGCGCATCGCCTTCTATCGCCTTCTTGACGAGTTCTTCTGAGCGGGACTCTGGGGTTCGAAATGACCG
ACCAAGCGACGCCCAACCTGCCATCACGAGATTTCGATTCCACCGCCGCCTTCTATGAAAGGTTGGGCTT
CGGAATCGTTTTCCGGGACGCCGGCTGGATGATCCTCCAGCGCGGGGATCTCATGCTGGAGTTCTTCGCC
CACCCCAACTTGTTTATTGCAGCTTATAATGGTTACAAATAAAGCAATAGCATCACAAATTTCACAAATA
AAGCATTTTTTTCACTGCATTCTAGTTGTGGTTTGTCCAAACTCATCAATGTATCTTATCATGTCTGTAT
ACCGTCGACCTCTAGCTAGAGCTTGGCGTAATCATGGTCATAGCTGTTTCCTGTGTGAAATTGTTATCCG
CTCACAATTCCACACAACATACGAGCCGGAAGCATAAAGTGTAAAGCCTGGGGTGCCTAATGAGTGAGCT
AACTCACATTAATTGCGTTGCGCTCACTGCCCGCTTTCCAGTCGGGAAACCTGTCGTGCCAGCTGCATTA
ATGAATCGGCCAACGCGCGGGGAGAGGCGGTTTGCGTATTGGGCGCTCTTCCGCTTCCTCGCTCACTGAC
TCGCTGCGCTCGGTCGTTCGGCTGCGGCGAGCGGTATCAGCTCACTCAAAGGCGGTAATACGGTTATCCA
CAGAATCAGGGGATAACGCAGGAAAGAACATGTGAGCAAAAGGCCAGCAAAAGGCCAGGAACCGTAAAAA
GGCCGCGTTGCTGGCGTTTTTCCATAGGCTCCGCCCCCCTGACGAGCATCACAAAAATCGACGCTCAAGT
CAGAGGTGGCGAAACCCGACAGGACTATAAAGATACCAGGCGTTTCCCCCTGGAAGCTCCCTCGTGCGCT
CTCCTGTTCCGACCCTGCCGCTTACCGGATACCTGTCCGCCTTTCTCCCTTCGGGAAGCGTGGCGCTTTC
TCATAGCTCACGCTGTAGGTATCTCAGTTCGGTGTAGGTCGTTCGCTCCAAGCTGGGCTGTGTGCACGAA
CCCCCCGTTCAGCCCGACCGCTGCGCCTTATCCGGTAACTATCGTCTTGAGTCCAACCCGGTAAGACACG
ACTTATCGCCACTGGCAGCAGCCACTGGTAACAGGATTAGCAGAGCGAGGTATGTAGGCGGTGCTACAGA
GTTCTTGAAGTGGTGGCCTAACTACGGCTACACTAGAAGAACAGTATTTGGTATCTGCGCTCTGCTGAAG
CCAGTTACCTTCGGAAAAAGAGTTGGTAGCTCTTGATCCGGCAAACAAACCACCGCTGGTAGCGGTGGTT
TTTTTGTTTGCAAGCAGCAGATTACGCGCAGAAAAAAAGGATCTCAA
Features (pLannotate 1.2.2; 21 found; start..end, strand, type, name):
    171..1031    -  CDS            AmpR: β-lactamase; bla; confers resistance to ampicillin, carbenicillin, and related antibiotics
   1032..1136    -  promoter       AmpR promoter: bla
   1195..1247    -  misc_feature   bom (fragment): basis of mobility region from pBR322
   1402..1781    +  enhancer       CMV enhancer: human cytomegalovirus immediate early enhancer
   1782..1985    +  promoter       CMV promoter: human cytomegalovirus (CMV) immediate early promoter
   1981..2014    +  LTR            5' LTR (truncated) (fragment): truncated 5' long terminal repeat (LTR) from HIV-1
   2030..2048    +  promoter       T7 promoter: promoter for bacteriophage T7 RNA polymerase
   2125..2832    +  CDS            mCherry: mCherry is a basic (constitutively fluorescent) red fluorescent protein published in 2004, derived from Discosoma sp.. It is reported to be a very rapidly-maturing monomer with low acid sensitivity.
   2839..3759    +  CDS            Cyria: CYRIA_MOUSE - Also known as D12Ertd553e, Fam49a. Experimental evidence at protein level: Swiss-Prot protein existence level 1. May negatively regulate RAC1 signaling and RAC1-driven cytoskeletal remodeling. May regulate chemotaxis, cell migration and epithelial polarization by controlling the polarity, plasticity, duration and extent of protrusions. From Mus musculus (Mouse).
   3806..4030    +  polyA_signal   bGH poly(A) signal: bovine growth hormone polyadenylation signal
   4034..4055    +  promoter       SV40 promoter (fragment): SV40 enhancer and early promoter
   4076..4504    +  rep_origin     f1 ori (sequence partly withheld): f1 bacteriophage origin of replication; arrow indicates direction of (+) strand synthesis
   4518..4847    +  promoter       SV40 promoter: SV40 enhancer and early promoter
   4914..5705    +  CDS            neo: KKA2_KLEPN - Also known as kan, nptII. Experimental evidence at protein level: Swiss-Prot protein existence level 1. Resistance to kanamycin, neomycin, paromomycin, ribostamycin, butirosin and gentamicin B. From Klebsiella pneumoniae.
   5729..5887    +  CDS            ble (fragment): BLE_KLEPN - Experimental evidence at protein level: Swiss-Prot protein existence level 1. Binding protein with a strong affinity to the bleomycin family of antibiotics. Binds to CL990; an antimitotic-antibiotic compound. From Klebsiella pneumoniae.
   5882..6003    +  polyA_signal   SV40 poly(A) signal: SV40 polyadenylation signal
   6076..6092    -  protein_bind   lac operator: The lac repressor binds to the lac operator to inhibit transcription in E. coli. This inhibition can be relieved by adding lactose or isopropyl-β-D-thiogalactopyranoside (IPTG). lac repressor encoded by lacI
   6100..6130    -  promoter       lac promoter: promoter for the E. coli lac operon
   6145..6166    -  protein_bind   CAP binding site: CAP binding activates transcription in the presence of cAMP. E. coli catabolite activator protein
   6179..6271    -  CDS            lacI (fragment): lac repressor; lacI; The lac repressor binds to the lac operator to inhibit transcription in E. coli. This inhibition can be relieved by adding lactose or isopropyl-β-D-thiogalactopyranoside (IPTG).
   6454..7042    -  rep_origin     ori: high-copy-number ColE1/pMB1/pBR322/pUC origin of replication
