[The description below was written by a language model from this plasmid's Addgene catalogue record and pLannotate feature annotations shown in this document.]
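Description:
p16-mCherry-CYRI-A is a mammalian expression plasmid of about 7 kb built on the pcDNA3.1(+) backbone. It produces a red-fluorescent version of mouse CYRI-A (Cyria, formerly Fam49A), a protein annotated as a likely negative regulator of RAC1 signalling and RAC1-driven protrusion dynamics. It is maintained in E. coli through a high-copy ColE1/pUC-type origin with β-lactamase (ampicillin) selection, and an f1 origin is also present. For mammalian cells, a separate cassette places the neomycin phosphotransferase gene under the SV40 early promoter, followed by the SV40 polyadenylation signal, so that stable transfectants can be selected with G418. Short lac, ble, lacI and HIV LTR fragments in the annotation appear to be backbone remnants or partial sequence matches rather than functional parts.

The payload is driven by the CMV immediate-early enhancer and promoter and terminated by the bovine growth hormone polyadenylation signal. A T7 promoter lies between the CMV promoter and the coding region. According to the record, mCherry is not fused to a terminus but inserted internally after proline 16 of CYRI-A. This leaves the native N-terminus free and preserves the proposed N-terminal myristoylation site, which a conventional N-terminal tag would block. The feature table is consistent with this design: the mCherry coding sequence sits directly upstream of the annotated bulk of Cyria, and a short unannotated stretch before mCherry presumably encodes the first CYRI-A residues. Any linker sequences are not described. The construct is suited to live-cell or fixed-cell imaging of CYRI-A localisation and dynamics, and the associated work concerns macropinosome formation, integrin uptake and invasive migration.
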