Addgene plasmid #247375: p16-mCherry-CYRI-A
Purpose: Expresses recombinant fluorescent CYRI-A (Fam49A) protein in mammalian cells, specifically mouse Cyri-A with internal mCherry after proline 16, preserving the proposed N-terminal myristoylation site.
Depositing lab: Laura Machesky. Depositing organization: University of Glasgow. Publication: CYRI-A limits invasive migration through macropinosome formation and integrin uptake regulation. Le AH, Yelland T, Paul NR, Fort L, Nikolaou S, Ismail S, Machesky LM. J Cell Biol. 2021 Sep 6;220(9). pii: 212437. doi: 10.1083/jcb.202012114. Epub 2021 Jun 24. PubMed 34165494.
Backbone
  Vector backbone: pcDNA3.1(+)
  Backbone size w/o insert (bp): 5500
  Total vector size (bp): 7042
  Vector type: Mammalian Expression
  Selectable markers: Neomycin (select with G418)
Growth in bacteria
  Bacterial resistance: Ampicillin, 100 μg/mL
  Growth temperature: 37°C
  Growth strain: DH5alpha
  Copy number: Unknown
Gene/Insert
  Gene/Insert name: Cyri-A (alt name: Fam49A)
  Species: M. musculus (mouse)
  Entrez Gene: Cyria (a.k.a. 2410157M17Rik, 9630047E15, D12Ertd553e, Fam49a)
  Promoter: CMV
  Tag / fusion protein: mCherry
  Cloning method: Unknown
  Sequencing primers: 5′ CMV-F
Resource information
  A portion of this plasmid was derived from a plasmid made by: This was cloned in Laura Machesky's Laboratory by Anh Hoang Le, at the CRUK Scotland Institute
Terms and licenses: Academic/Nonprofit Terms; Industry Terms: Not Available to Industry
Depositor comments: Laura Machesky's Laboratory is now in the Department of Biochemistry at the University of Cambridge
How to cite: p16-mCherry-CYRI-A was a gift from Laura Machesky (Addgene plasmid # 247375 ; http://n2t.net/addgene:247375 ; RRID:Addgene_247375)
